Addgene plasmid #201195: SpyCatcher-PEED
Purpose: Expresses a peptide from the LDL receptor binding site of PCSK9 genetically fused to SpyCatcher001 in bacteria
Depositing lab: Vesa Hytönen. Depositing organization: Tampere University, BioMediTech. Publication: Experimental VLP vaccine displaying a furin antigen elicits production of autoantibodies and is well tolerated in mice. Lampinen V, Ojanen MJT, Caro FM, Grohn S, Hankaniemi MM, Pesu M, Hytonen VP. Nanoscale Adv. 2024 Oct 9;6(24):6239-52. doi: 10.1039/d4na00483c. PubMed 39430302.
Backbone
  Vector backbone: pET-11b
  Backbone size w/o insert (bp): 5676
  Total vector size (bp): 5961
  Vector type: Bacterial Expression
Growth in bacteria
  Bacterial resistance: Ampicillin, 100 μg/mL
  Growth temperature: 37°C
  Growth strain: DH5alpha
  Copy number: High Copy
Gene/Insert
  Gene/Insert name: SpyCatcher-PEED (alt name: PEED)
  Species: H. sapiens (human), M. musculus (mouse), Synthetic
  Insert size (bp): 369
  Promoter: T7
  Tag / fusion protein: HisTag (N terminal on insert)
  Cloning method: Restriction Enzyme; 5′ cloning site XbaI (not destroyed); 3′ cloning site BlpI (not destroyed)
  Sequencing primers: 5′ acccctcaagacccgtttagaggcccc; 3′ tagtgagtcgtattaat
Resource information
  A portion of this plasmid was derived from a plasmid made by: The gene was synthesized and cloned by Genscript.
Terms and licenses: Academic/Nonprofit Terms; Industry Terms: Not Available to Industry
Depositor comments: Original publications: SpyCatcher: Zakeri B, Fierer JO, Celik E, Chittock EC, Schwarz-Linek U, Moy VT, Howarth M. Peptide tag forming a rapid covalent bond to a protein, through engineering a bacterial adhesin. Proc Natl Acad Sci U S A. 2012 Mar 20;109(12):E690-7. doi: 10.1073/pnas.1115485109. Epub 2012 Feb 24. PMID: 22366317; PMCID: PMC3311370.
How to cite: SpyCatcher-PEED was a gift from Vesa Hytönen (Addgene plasmid # 201195 ; http://n2t.net/addgene:201195 ; RRID:Addgene_201195)
