[The description below was written by a language model from this plasmid's Addgene catalogue record and pLannotate feature annotations shown in this document.]
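Description:
SpyCatcher-PEED is a bacterial expression plasmid built on the pET-11b backbone (about 6 kb in total) for producing a recombinant fusion protein in E. coli. It is propagated under ampicillin selection through a β-lactamase gene driven by its own promoter, and it replicates from a ColE1/pMB1-type origin. The annotation also shows the rop gene and the bom region inherited from pBR322. The catalogue lists the plasmid as high copy, although rop normally restrains copy number. Several tetracycline-resistance fragments and a tet promoter are annotated, but these are interrupted remnants of the pBR322 ancestry rather than a functional marker.

The expression cassette lies on the reverse strand and comprises a T7 promoter followed directly by a lac operator, the strong ribosome binding site from T7 gene 10, and a T7 terminator. A lacI gene with its own promoter supplies repressor, so transcription depends on T7 RNA polymerase in the host and is inducible with IPTG. The feature table does not annotate the coding sequence itself, but the gap between the ribosome binding site and the terminator matches the recorded 369 bp insert, a synthesized gene cloned between XbaI and BlpI sites. According to the record, it encodes SpyCatcher001 fused to PEED, a peptide from the LDL receptor binding site of PCSK9, with an N-terminal His tag for affinity purification. The species are listed as human, mouse and synthetic.

SpyCatcher forms a spontaneous covalent isopeptide bond with its SpyTag partner, so the purified fusion can be conjugated to SpyTag-bearing scaffolds. The associated publication concerns antigen display on virus-like particle vaccines intended to elicit autoantibodies.
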