Features (pLannotate 1.2.2; 17 found; start..end, strand, type, name):
     10..38      +  promoter       tet promoter: E. coli promoter for tetracycline efflux protein gene
     86..190     +  CDS            TcR (fragment): tetracycline efflux protein; tet; confers resistance to tetracycline
    213..260     -  terminator     T7 terminator: transcription terminator for bacteriophage T7 RNA polymerase
    652..674     -  RBS            RBS: efficient ribosome binding site from bacteriophage T7 gene 10 (Olins and Rangwala, 1989)
    689..713     -  protein_bind   lac operator: The lac repressor binds to the lac operator to inhibit transcription in E. coli. This inhibition can be relieved by adding lactose or isopropyl-β-D-thiogalactopyranoside (IPTG). lac repressor encoded by lacI
    714..732     -  promoter       T7 promoter: promoter for bacteriophage T7 RNA polymerase
    754..1033    +  CDS            TcR (fragment): tetracycline efflux protein; tet; confers resistance to tetracycline
   1041..1118    +  promoter       lacI promoter: lacI
   1119..2201    +  CDS            lacI: lac repressor; lacI; The lac repressor binds to the lac operator to inhibit transcription in E. coli. This inhibition can be relieved by adding lactose or isopropyl-β-D-thiogalactopyranoside (IPTG).
   2214..2235    +  protein_bind   CAP binding site: CAP binding activates transcription in the presence of cAMP. E. coli catabolite activator protein
   2250..2874    +  CDS            TcR (fragment): tetracycline efflux protein; tet; confers resistance to tetracycline
   3116..3496    -  CDS            YPB1_ECOLX: Protein predicted: Swiss-Prot protein existence level 4. From Escherichia coli.
   3513..3704    +  CDS            rop: Rop protein, which maintains plasmids at low copy number; rop
   3806..3945    +  misc_feature   bom: basis of mobility region from pBR322
   4131..4719    -  rep_origin     ori: high-copy-number ColE1/pMB1/pBR322/pUC origin of replication
   4890..5750    -  CDS            AmpR: β-lactamase; bla; confers resistance to ampicillin, carbenicillin, and related antibiotics
   5751..5855    -  promoter       AmpR promoter: bla
>Addgene plasmid #201195 | SpyCatcher-PEED | addgene full sequence | sequence record 403123 | Addgene NGS Result
TTCTCATGTTTGACAGCTTATCATCGATAAGCTTTAATGCGGTAGTTTATCACAGTTAAATTGCTAACGC
AGTCAGGCACCGTGTATGAAATCTAACAATGCGCTCATCGTCATCCTCGGCACCGTCACCCTGGATGCTG
TAGGCATAGGCTTGGTTATGCCGGTACTGCCGGGCCTCTTGCGGGATATCCGGATATAGTTCCTCCTTTC
AGCAAAAAACCCCTCAAGACCCGTTTAGAGGCCCCAAGGGGTTATGCTAGTTATTGCTCAGCTTATTATT
TGCTCGCTTGACGGTGGAAACGGGTGCCGTCCTCCTCCGGCTCGAGGCCGTTAACGGTCACTTGACCCTG
CTCGTTAACGGTGAAGGTGATCGCGGTCGCCACTTCATAACCATCCGGCGCCGCGGTTTCAACAAAGGTG
TATTTACCCGGATACAGGTAGAAATCCTTCACTTGGCCGTCGCTAATCCAGGTGCTGATGGTTTTACCGC
TGCTATCACGCAGTTCCATGGTCGCGCCCGCCAGTTCCTTGCCATCCTCGTCACGTTTGCTAAACTTAAT
GTGGGTCGCGCTGTCGCCGCTACCCTGGAAATACAGGTTCTCGGTGGTCGGGATATCGTAGTCGTGGTGG
TGGTGGTGATGCATATGTATATCTCCTTCTTAAAGTTAAACAAAATTATTTCTAGAGGGGAATTGTTATC
CGCTCACAATTCCCCTATAGTGAGTCGTATTAATTTCGCGGGATCGAGATCTCGATCCTCTACGCCGGAC
GCATCGTGGCCGGCATCACCGGCGCCACAGGTGCGGTTGCTGGCGCCTATATCGCCGACATCACCGATGG
GGAAGATCGGGCTCGCCACTTCGGGCTCATGAGCGCTTGTTTCGGCGTGGGTATGGTGGCAGGCCCCGTG
GCCGGGGGACTGTTGGGCGCCATCTCCTTGCATGCACCATTCCTTGCGGCGGCGGTGCTCAACGGCCTCA
ACCTACTACTGGGCTGCTTCCTAATGCAGGAGTCGCATAAGGGAGAGCGTCGAGATCCCGGACACCATCG
AATGGCGCAAAACCTTTCGCGGTATGGCATGATAGCGCCCGGAAGAGAGTCAATTCAGGGTGGTGAATGT
GAAACCAGTAACGTTATACGATGTCGCAGAGTATGCCGGTGTCTCTTATCAGACCGTTTCCCGCGTGGTG
AACCAGGCCAGCCACGTTTCTGCGAAAACGCGGGAAAAAGTGGAAGCGGCGATGGCGGAGCTGAATTACA
TTCCCAACCGCGTGGCACAACAACTGGCGGGCAAACAGTCGTTGCTGATTGGCGTTGCCACCTCCAGTCT
GGCCCTGCACGCGCCGTCGCAAATTGTCGCGGCGATTAAATCTCGCGCCGATCAACTGGGTGCCAGCGTG
GTGGTGTCGATGGTAGAACGAAGCGGCGTCGAAGCCTGTAAAGCGGCGGTGCACAATCTTCTCGCGCAAC
GCGTCAGTGGGCTGATCATTAACTATCCGCTGGATGACCAGGATGCCATTGCTGTGGAAGCTGCCTGCAC
TAATGTTCCGGCGTTATTTCTTGATGTCTCTGACCAGACACCCATCAACAGTATTATTTTCTCCCATGAA
GACGGTACGCGACTGGGCGTGGAGCATCTGGTCGCATTGGGTCACCAGCAAATCGCGCTGTTAGCGGGCC
CATTAAGTTCTGTCTCGGCGCGTCTGCGTCTGGCTGGCTGGCATAAATATCTCACTCGCAATCAAATTCA
GCCGATAGCGGAACGGGAAGGCGACTGGAGTGCCATGTCCGGTTTTCAACAAACCATGCAAATGCTGAAT
GAGGGCATCGTTCCCACTGCGATGCTGGTTGCCAACGATCAGATGGCGCTGGGCGCAATGCGCGCCATTA
CCGAGTCCGGGCTGCGCGTTGGTGCGGATATCTCGGTAGTGGGATACGACGATACCGAAGACAGCTCATG
TTATATCCCGCCGTTAACCACCATCAAACAGGATTTTCGCCTGCTGGGGCAAACCAGCGTGGACCGCTTG
CTGCAACTCTCTCAGGGCCAGGCGGTGAAGGGCAATCAGCTGTTGCCCGTCTCACTGGTGAAAAGAAAAA
CCACCCTGGCGCCCAATACGCAAACCGCCTCTCCCCGCGCGTTGGCCGATTCATTAATGCAGCTGGCACG
ACAGGTTTCCCGACTGGAAAGCGGGCAGTGAGCGCAACGCAATTAATGTAAGTTAGCTCACTCATTAGGC
ACCGGGATCTCGACCGATGCCCTTGAGAGCCTTCAACCCAGTCAGCTCCTTCCGGTGGGCGCGGGGCATG
ACTATCGTCGCCGCACTTATGACTGTCTTCTTTATCATGCAACTCGTAGGACAGGTGCCGGCAGCGCTCT
GGGTCATTTTCGGCGAGGACCGCTTTCGCTGGAGCGCGACGATGATCGGCCTGTCGCTTGCGGTATTCGG
AATCTTGCACGCCCTCGCTCAAGCCTTCGTCACTGGTCCCGCCACCAAACGTTTCGGCGAGAAGCAGGCC
ATTATCGCCGGCATGGCGGCCGACGCGCTGGGCTACGTCTTGCTGGCGTTCGCGACGCGAGGCTGGATGG
CCTTCCCCATTATGATTCTTCTCGCTTCCGGCGGCATCGGGATGCCCGCGTTGCAGGCCATGCTGTCCAG
GCAGGTAGATGACGACCATCAGGGACAGCTTCAAGGATCGCTCGCGGCTCTTACCAGCCTAACTTCGATC
ATTGGACCGCTGATCGTCACGGCGATTTATGCCGCCTCGGCGAGCACATGGAACGGGTTGGCATGGATTG
TAGGCGCCGCCCTATACCTTGTCTGCCTCCCCGCGTTGCGTCGCGGTGCATGGAGCCGGGCCACCTCGAC
CTGAATGGAAGCCGGCGGCACCTCGCTAACGGATTCACCACTCCAAGAATTGGAGCCAATCAATTCTTGC
GGAGAACTGTGAATGCGCAAACCAACCCTTGGCAGAACATATCCATCGCGTCCGCCATCTCCAGCAGCCG
CACGCGGCGCATCTCGGGCAGCGTTGGGTCCTGGCCACGGGTGCGCATGATCGTGCTCCTGTCGTTGAGG
ACCCGGCTAGGCTGGCGGGGTTGCCTTACTGGTTAGCAGAATGAATCACCGATACGCGAGCGAACGTGAA
GCGACTGCTGCTGCAAAACGTCTGCGACCTGAGCAACAACATGAATGGTCTTCGGTTTCCGTGTTTCGTA
AAGTCTGGAAACGCGGAAGTCAGCGCCCTGCACCATTATGTTCCGGATCTGCATCGCAGGATGCTGCTGG
CTACCCTGTGGAACACCTACATCTGTATTAACGAAGCGCTGGCATTGACCCTGAGTGATTTTTCTCTGGT
CCCGCCGCATCCATACCGCCAGTTGTTTACCCTCACAACGTTCCAGTAACCGGGCATGTTCATCATCAGT
AACCCGTATCGTGAGCATCCTCTCTCGTTTCATCGGTATCATTACCCCCATGAACAGAAATCCCCCTTAC
ACGGAGGCATCAGTGACCAAACAGGAAAAAACCGCCCTTAACATGGCCCGCTTTATCAGAAGCCAGACAT
TAACGCTTCTGGAGAAACTCAACGAGCTGGACGCGGATGAACAGGCAGACATCTGTGAATCGCTTCACGA
CCACGCTGATGAGCTTTACCGCAGCTGCCTCGCGCGTTTCGGTGATGACGGTGAAAACCTCTGACACATG
CAGCTCCCGGAGACGGTCACAGCTTGTCTGTAAGCGGATGCCGGGAGCAGACAAGCCCGTCAGGGCGCGT
CAGCGGGTGTTGGCGGGTGTCGGGGCGCAGCCATGACCCAGTCACGTAGCGATAGCGGAGTGTATACTGG
CTTAACTATGCGGCATCAGAGCAGATTGTACTGAGAGTGCACCATTGCGGTGTGAAATACCGCACAGATG
CGTAAGGAGAAAATACCGCATCAGGCGCTCTTCCGCTTCCTCGCTCACTGACTCGCTGCGCTCGGTCGTT
CGGCTGCGGCGAGCGGTATCAGCTCACTCAAAGGCGGTAATACGGTTATCCACAGAATCAGGGGATAACG
CAGGAAAGAACATGTGAGCAAAAGGCCAGCAAAAGGCCAGGAACCGTAAAAAGGCCGCGTTGCTGGCGTT
TTTCCATAGGCTCCGCCCCCCTGACGAGCATCACAAAAATCGACGCTCAAGTCAGAGGTGGCGAAACCCG
ACAGGACTATAAAGATACCAGGCGTTTCCCCCTGGAAGCTCCCTCGTGCGCTCTCCTGTTCCGACCCTGC
CGCTTACCGGATACCTGTCCGCCTTTCTCCCTTCGGGAAGCGTGGCGCTTTCTCATAGCTCACGCTGTAG
GTATCTCAGTTCGGTGTAGGTCGTTCGCTCCAAGCTGGGCTGTGTGCACGAACCCCCCGTTCAGCCCGAC
CGCTGCGCCTTATCCGGTAACTATCGTCTTGAGTCCAACCCGGTAAGACACGACTTATCGCCACTGGCAG
CAGCCACTGGTAACAGGATTAGCAGAGCGAGGTATGTAGGCGGTGCTACAGAGTTCTTGAAGTGGTGGCC
TAACTACGGCTACACTAGAAGGACAGTATTTGGTATCTGCGCTCTGCTGAAGCCAGTTACCTTCGGAAAA
AGAGTTGGTAGCTCTTGATCCGGCAAACAAACCACCGCTGGTAGCGGTGGTTTTTTTGTTTGCAAGCAGC
AGATTACGCGCAGAAAAAAAGGATCTCAAGAAGATCCTTTGATCTTTTCTACGGGGTCTGACGCTCAGTG
GAACGAAAACTCACGTTAAGGGATTTTGGTCATGAGATTATCAAAAAGGATCTTCACCTAGATCCTTTTA
AATTAAAAATGAAGTTTTAAATCAATCTAAAGTATATATGAGTAAACTTGGTCTGACAGTTACCAATGCT
TAATCAGTGAGGCACCTATCTCAGCGATCTGTCTATTTCGTTCATCCATAGTTGCCTGACTCCCCGTCGT
GTAGATAACTACGATACGGGAGGGCTTACCATCTGGCCCCAGTGCTGCAATGATACCGCGAGACCCACGC
TCACCGGCTCCAGATTTATCAGCAATAAACCAGCCAGCCGGAAGGGCCGAGCGCAGAAGTGGTCCTGCAA
CTTTATCCGCCTCCATCCAGTCTATTAATTGTTGCCGGGAAGCTAGAGTAAGTAGTTCGCCAGTTAATAG
TTTGCGCAACGTTGTTGCCATTGCTGCAGGCATCGTGGTGTCACGCTCGTCGTTTGGTATGGCTTCATTC
AGCTCCGGTTCCCAACGATCAAGGCGAGTTACATGATCCCCCATGTTGTGCAAAAAAGCGGTTAGCTCCT
TCGGTCCTCCGATCGTTGTCAGAAGTAAGTTGGCCGCAGTGTTATCACTCATGGTTATGGCAGCACTGCA
TAATTCTCTTACTGTCATGCCATCCGTAAGATGCTTTTCTGTGACTGGTGAGTACTCAACCAAGTCATTC
TGAGAATAGTGTATGCGGCGACCGAGTTGCTCTTGCCCGGCGTCAACACGGGATAATACCGCGCCACATA
GCAGAACTTTAAAAGTGCTCATCATTGGAAAACGTTCTTCGGGGCGAAAACTCTCAAGGATCTTACCGCT
GTTGAGATCCAGTTCGATGTAACCCACTCGTGCACCCAACTGATCTTCAGCATCTTTTACTTTCACCAGC
GTTTCTGGGTGAGCAAAAACAGGAAGGCAAAATGCCGCAAAAAAGGGAATAAGGGCGACACGGAAATGTT
GAATACTCATACTCTTCCTTTTTCAATATTATTGAAGCATTTATCAGGGTTATTGTCTCATGAGCGGATA
CATATTTGAATGTATTTAGAAAAATAAACAAATAGGGGTTCCGCGCACATTTCCCCGAAAAGTGCCACCT
GACGTCTAAGAAACCATTATTATCATGACATTAACCTATAAAAATAGGCGTATCACGAGGCCCTTTCGTC
TTCAAGAA
